>Addgene plasmid #115004 | PRK1 K5_pECIA2 | addgene full sequence | sequence record 296818 | Addgene NGS Result
GTAAAACGACGGCCAGTGAATTAATTCGTTGCAGGACAGGATGTGGTGCCCGATGTGACTAGCTCTTTGC
TGCAGGCCGTCCTATCCTCTGGTTCCGATAAGAGACCCAGAACTCCGGCCCCCCACCGCCCACCGCCACC
CCCATACATATGTGGTACGCAAGTAAGAGTGCCTGCGCATGCCCCATGTGCCCCACCAAGAGCTTTGCAT
CCCATACAAGTCCCCAAAGTGGAGAACCGAACCAATTCTTCGCGGGCAGAACAAAAGCTTCTGCACACGT
CTCCACTCGAATTTGGAGCCGGCCGGCGTGTGCAAAAGAGGTGAATCGAACGAAAGACCCGTGTGTAAAG
CCGCGTTTCCAAAATGTATAAAACCGAGAGCATCTGGCCAATGTGCATCAGTTGTGGTCAGCAGCAAAAT
CAAGTGAATCATCTCAGTGCAACTAAAGGGGGGATCCGATCTCAATATGAAGTTATGCATATTACTGGCC
GTCGTGGCCTTTGTTGGCCTCTCGCTCGGGTCAGATTCTGAGGCTATCCTCAAGTTCAAGGAATCTTTAG
TTGTTGGGCAGGAAAACGCGTTGGCCTCATGGAATGCTAAAAGTCCTCCTTGCACTTGGTCTGGTGTCTT
GTGCAATGGCGGCTCCGTCTGGAGACTGCAGATGGAGAACTTGGAGCTTTCTGGTTCTATAGACATCGAG
GCATTGTCGGGTTTGACATCCTTGAGGACTCTAAGCTTCATGAACAACAAGTTTGAAGGGCCATTCCCTG
ACTTCAAGAAACTCGCTGCTCTCAAGTCACTCTACCTGTCAAACAATCAATTCGGAGGAGATATACCAGG
GGATGCTTTTGAAGGTATGGGGTGGTTGAAGAAGGTCCATTTGGCACAAAACAAGTTTACCGGTCAAATT
CCGTCATCTGTGGCCAAATTGCCCAAGCTTTTAGAACTGAGACTTGACGGGAACCAATTCACTGGAGAGA
TACCAGAGTTTGAACATCAGCTACACTTGTTAAACCTTTCAAACAATGCATTAACAGGTCCAATACCAGA
GAGTCTCAGCATGACAGATCCAAAGGTGTTTGAAGGTAACAAAGGCTTATATGGAAAACCGCTGGAAACA
GAATGTGATTCTCCTTATATAGAACATCCTCCACAGTCTGAGGCACGACCCAAATCATCATCACTGGAGG
TGCTGTTCCAGGGACCAGGGAGCGACAAAACTCACACATGCCCACCGTGCCCAGCACCTGAACTCCTGGG
GGGACCGTCAGTCTTCCTCTTCCCCCCAAAACCCAAGGACACCCTCATGATCTCCCGGACCCCTGAGGTC
ACATGCGTGGTGGTGGACGTGAGCCACGAAGACCCTGAGGTCAAGTTCAACTGGTACGTGGACGGCGTGG
AGGTGCATAATGCCAAGACAAAGCCGCGGGAGGAGCAGTACAACAGCACGTACCGTGTGGTCAGCGTCCT
CACCGTCCTGCACCAGGACTGGCTGAATGGCAAGGAGTACAAGTGCAAGGTCTCCAACAAAGCCCTCCCA
GCCCCCATCGAGAAAACCATCTCCAAAGCCAAAGGGCAGCCCCGAGAACCACAGGTGTACACCCTGCCCC
CATCCCGGGAGGAGATGACCAAGAACCAGGTCAGCCTGACCTGCCTGGTCAAAGGCTTCTATCCCAGCGA
CATCGCCGTGGAGTGGGAGAGCAATGGGCAGCCGGAGAACAACTACAAGACCACGCCTCCCGTGCTGGAC
TCCGACGGCTCCTTCTTCCTCTACAGCAAGCTCACCGTGGACAAGAGCAGGTGGCAGCAGGGGAACGTCT
TCTCATGCTCCGTGATGCATGAGGGTCTGCACAACCACTACACGCAGAAGAGCCTCTCCCTGTCTCCGGG
TAAATCTAGAGGGCCCTTCGAAGGTAAGCCTATCCCTAACCCTCTCCTCGGTCTCGATTCTACGCGTACC
GGTCATCATCACCATCACCATTGAGTTTAAACCCGCTGATCAGCCTCGACTGTGCCTTCTAAGGCCTGAG
CTCGCTGATCAGCCTCGATCGAGGATCCAGACATGATAAGATACATTGATGAGTTTGGACAAACCACAAC
TAGAATGCAGTGAAAAAAATGCTTTATTTGTGAAATTTGTGATGCTATTGCTTTATTTGTAACCATTATA
AGCTGCAATAAACAAGTTAACAACAACAATTGCATTCATTTTATGTTTCAGGTTCAGGGGGAGGTGTGGG
AGGTTTTTTAAAGCAAGTAAAACCTCTACAAATGTGGTATGGCTGATTATGATCAGTCGACCTGCAGGCA
TGCAAGCTTGGCGTAATCATGGTCATAGCTGTTTCCTGTGTGAAATTGTTATCCGCTCACAATTCCACAC
AACATACGAGCCGGAAGCATAAAGTGTAAAGCCTGGGGTGCCTAATGAGTGAGCTAACTCACATTAATTG
CGTTGCGCTCACTGCCCGCTTTCCAGTCGGGAAACCTGTCGTGCCAGCTGCATTAATGAATCGGCCAACG
CGCGGGGAGAGGCGGTTTGCGTATTGGGCGCTCTTCCGCTTCCTCGCTCACTGACTCGCTGCGCTCGGTC
GTTCGGCTGCGGCGAGCGGTATCAGCTCACTCAAAGGCGGTAATACGGTTATCCACAGAATCAGGGGATA
ACGCAGGAAAGAACATGTGAGCAAAAGGCCAGCAAAAGGCCAGGAACCGTAAAAAGGCCGCGTTGCTGGC
GTTTTTCCATAGGCTCCGCCCCCCTGACGAGCATCACAAAAATCGACGCTCAAGTCAGAGGTGGCGAAAC
CCGACAGGACTATAAAGATACCAGGCGTTTCCCCCTGGAAGCTCCCTCGTGCGCTCTCCTGTTCCGACCC
TGCCGCTTACCGGATACCTGTCCGCCTTTCTCCCTTCGGGAAGCGTGGCGCTTTCTCATAGCTCACGCTG
TAGGTATCTCAGTTCGGTGTAGGTCGTTCGCTCCAAGCTGGGCTGTGTGCACGAACCCCCCGTTCAGCCC
GACCGCTGCGCCTTATCCGGTAACTATCGTCTTGAGTCCAACCCGGTAAGACACGACTTATCGCCACTGG
CAGCAGCCACTGGTAACAGGATTAGCAGAGCGAGGTATGTAGGCGGTGCTACAGAGTTCTTGAAGTGGTG
GCCTAACTACGGCTACACTAGAAGAACAGTATTTGGTATCTGCGCTCTGCTGAAGCCAGTTACCTTCGGA
AAAAGAGTTGGTAGCTCTTGATCCGGCAAACAAACCACCGCTGGTAGCGGTGGTTTTTTTGTTTGCAAGC
AGCAGATTACGCGCAGAAAAAAAGGATCTCAAGAAGATCCTTTGATCTTTTCTACGGGGTCTGACGCTCA
GTGGAACGAAAACTCACGTTAAGGGATTTTGGTCATGAGATTATCAAAAAGGATCTTCACCTAGATCCTT
TTAAATTAAAAATGAAGTTTTAAATCAATCTAAAGTATATATGAGTAAACTTGGTCTGACAGTTACCAAT
GCTTAATCAGTGAGGCACCTATCTCAGCGATCTGTCTATTTCGTTCATCCATAGTTGCCTGACTCCCCGT
CGTGTAGATAACTACGATACGGGAGGGCTTACCATCTGGCCCCAGTGCTGCAATGATACCGCGAGACCCA
CGCTCACCGGCTCCAGATTTATCAGCAATAAACCAGCCAGCCGGAAGGGCCGAGCGCAGAAGTGGTCCTG
CAACTTTATCCGCCTCCATCCAGTCTATTAATTGTTGCCGGGAAGCTAGAGTAAGTAGTTCGCCAGTTAA
TAGTTTGCGCAACGTTGTTGCCATTGCTACAGGCATCGTGGTGTCACGCTCGTCGTTTGGTATGGCTTCA
TTCAGCTCCGGTTCCCAACGATCAAGGCGAGTTACATGATCCCCCATGTTGTGCAAAAAAGCGGTTAGCT
CCTTCGGTCCTCCGATCGTTGTCAGAAGTAAGTTGGCCGCAGTGTTATCACTCATGGTTATGGCAGCACT
GCATAATTCTCTTACTGTCATGCCATCCGTAAGATGCTTTTCTGTGACTGGTGAGTACTCAACCAAGTCA
TTCTGAGAATAGTGTATGCGGCGACCGAGTTGCTCTTGCCCGGCGTCAATACGGGATAATACCGCGCCAC
ATAGCAGAACTTTAAAAGTGCTCATCATTGGAAAACGTTCTTCGGGGCGAAAACTCTCAAGGATCTTACC
GCTGTTGAGATCCAGTTCGATGTAACCCACTCGTGCACCCAACTGATCTTCAGCATCTTTTACTTTCACC
AGCGTTTCTGGGTGAGCAAAAACAGGAAGGCAAAATGCCGCAAAAAAGGGAATAAGGGCGACACGGAAAT
GTTGAATACTCATACTCTTCCTTTTTCAATATTATTGAAGCATTTATCAGGGTTATTGTCTCATGAGCGG
ATACATATTTGAATGTATTTAGAAAAATAAACAAATAGGGGTTCCGCGCACATTTCCCCGAAAAGTGCCA
CCTGACGTCTAAGAAACCATTATTATCATGACATTAACCTATAAAAATAGGCGTATCACGAGGCCCTTTC
GTCTCGCGCGTTTCGGTGATGACGGTGAAAACCTCTGACACATGCAGCTCCCGGAGACGGTCACAGCTTG
TCTGTAAGCGGATGCCGGGAGCAGACAAGCCCGTCAGGGCGCGTCAGCGGGTGTTGGCGGGTGTCGGGGC
TGGCTTAACTATGCGGCATCAGAGCAGATTGTACTGAGAGTGCACCATATGCGGTGTGAAATACCGCACA
GATGCGTAAGGAGAAAATACCGCATCAGGCGCCATTCGCCATTCAGGCTGCGCAACTGTTGGGAAGGGCG
ATCGGTGCGGGCCTCTTCGCTATTACGCCAGCTGGCGAAAGGGGGATGTGCTGCAAGGCGATTAAGTTGG
GTAACGCCAGGGTTTTCCCAGTCACGACGTT
Features (pLannotate 1.2.2; 18 found; start..end, strand, type, name):
     23..449     +  promoter       MT promoter: Drosophila metallothionein promoter
    467..520     +  sig_peptide    BiP signal sequence: Drosophila BiP signal sequence
    521..1183    +  CDS            PRK1 (fragment): PRK1_ARATH - Also known as PRKD From Arabidopsis thaliana (Mouse-ear cress).
   1214..1894    +  CDS            IGHG1 (fragment): IGHG1_HUMAN - Experimental evidence at protein level: Swiss-Prot protein existence level 1. Constant region of immunoglobulin heavy chains. Immunoglobulins, also known as antibodies, are membrane-bound or secreted glycoproteins produced by B lymphocytes. In the recognition phase of humoral immunity, the membrane-bound immunoglobulins serve as receptors which, upon binding of a specific antigen, trigger the clonal expansion and differentiation of B lymphocytes into immunoglobulins- secreting plasma cells. Secreted immunoglobulins mediate the effector phase of humoral immunity, which results in
   1913..1954    +  CDS            V5 tag: epitope tag from simian virus 5
   2054..2188    -  polyA_signal   SV40 poly(A) signal: SV40 polyadenylation signal
   2211..2295    -  CDS            large T antigen (fragment): large T antigen from SV40 (simian virus 40)
   2295..2319    +  misc_feature   MCS (fragment): pUC18/19 multiple cloning site
   2356..2372    -  protein_bind   lac operator: The lac repressor binds to the lac operator to inhibit transcription in E. coli. This inhibition can be relieved by adding lactose or isopropyl-β-D-thiogalactopyranoside (IPTG). lac repressor encoded by lacI
   2380..2410    -  promoter       lac promoter: promoter for the E. coli lac operon
   2425..2446    -  protein_bind   CAP binding site: CAP binding activates transcription in the presence of cAMP. E. coli catabolite activator protein
   2459..2551    -  CDS            lacI (fragment): lac repressor; lacI; The lac repressor binds to the lac operator to inhibit transcription in E. coli. This inhibition can be relieved by adding lactose or isopropyl-β-D-thiogalactopyranoside (IPTG).
   2734..3322    -  rep_origin     ori: high-copy-number ColE1/pMB1/pBR322/pUC origin of replication
   3493..4353    -  CDS            AmpR: β-lactamase; bla; confers resistance to ampicillin, carbenicillin, and related antibiotics
   4354..4458    -  promoter       AmpR promoter: bla
   4553..4588    +  CDS            rop (fragment): Rop protein, which maintains plasmids at low copy number; rop
   4690..4789    +  misc_feature   bom (fragment): basis of mobility region from pBR322
   4795..21      -  CDS            lacZα (fragment) (across the origin): LacZα fragment of β-galactosidase; lacZ fragment
