[The description below was written by a language model from this plasmid's Addgene catalogue record and pLannotate feature annotations shown in this document.]
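Description:
PRK1 K5_pECIA2 is an insect-cell expression plasmid built on the pECIA2 backbone for secreted production of a plant receptor ectodomain in Drosophila cell culture. In bacteria it is maintained as a high-copy plasmid through a ColE1/pUC-type origin and selected with ampicillin via the β-lactamase gene. The remaining bacterial features in the annotation (partial lacZα, lac promoter/operator, lacI, rop and bom fragments) are backbone remnants rather than functional parts of the design. No selection marker for insect cells is annotated.

The expression cassette is driven by the Drosophila metallothionein promoter, which is induced by copper (CuSO4). It directs synthesis of a fusion protein that begins with the Drosophila BiP signal sequence, routing the product into the secretory pathway. This is followed by the extracellular domain of the Arabidopsis thaliana leucine-rich repeat receptor kinase PRK1 (AT5G35390), inserted by ligation-independent cloning. Downstream, in frame, are a human IgG1 Fc region, a V5 epitope tag and, according to the catalogue entry, a hexahistidine tag, although the latter is not separately picked up in the feature table. An SV40 polyadenylation signal is annotated after the coding region, on the reverse strand.

The plasmid is the "bait" member of a bait/prey pair and is meant to be used with the matching prey construct in pECIA14. The Fc portion offers a handle for capture or immobilisation of the secreted ectodomain, and the V5 and His tags allow detection and purification. It belongs to a collection used to map pairwise extracellular interactions among Arabidopsis LRR receptor kinases.
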