Addgene plasmid #115004: PRK1 K5_pECIA2
Purpose: Bait vector PRK1 K5_pECIA2 should be used with prey vector PRK1 K5_pECIA14.
Depositing lab: Youssef Belkhadir. Depositing organization: Gregor Mendel Institute of Molecular Plant Biology. Publication: An extracellular network of Arabidopsis leucine-rich repeat receptor kinases. Smakowska-Luzan E, Mott GA, Parys K, Stegmann M, Howton TC, Layeghifard M, Neuhold J, Lehner A, Kong J, Grunwald K, Weinberger N, Satbhai SB, Mayer D, Busch W, Madalinski M, Stolt-Bergner P, Provart NJ, Mukhtar MS, Zipfel C, Desveaux D, Guttman DS, Belkhadir Y. Nature. 2018 Jan 18;553(7688):342-346. doi: 10.1038/nature25184. Epub 2018 Jan 10. PubMed 29320478.
Backbone
  Vector backbone: pECIA2
  Backbone manufacturer: Chris Garcia (Addgene plasmid # 47032)
  Vector type: Insect Expression
Growth in bacteria
  Bacterial resistance: Ampicillin, 100 μg/mL
  Growth temperature: 37°C
  Growth strain: DH5alpha
  Copy number: High Copy
Gene/Insert
  Gene/Insert name: AT5G35390
  Species: A. thaliana (mustard weed)
  Promoter: Metallothionein (Copper-Inducible)
  Tag / fusion protein: Fc, V5 and hexahistidine tags (C terminal on backbone)
  Cloning method: Ligation Independent Cloning
Terms and licenses: Academic/Nonprofit Terms; Industry Terms: Not Available to Industry
Depositor comments: Plasmid for secreted expression in Drosophila cell culture by induction via CuSO4. Insert is an extracellular domain of indicated LRR-RK, C-terminally tagged with Fc, V5 and hexahistidine tags. Insert Protein Sequence: SDSEAILKFKESLVVGQENALASWNAKSPPCTWSGVLCNGGSVWRLQMENLELSGSIDIEALSGLTSLRTLSFMNNKFEGPFPDFKKLAALKSLYLSNNQFGGDIPGDAFEGMGWLKKVHLAQNKFTGQIPSSVAKLPKLLELRLDGNQFTGEIPEFEHQLHLLNLSNNALTGPIPESLSMTDPKVFEGNKGLYGKPLETECDSPYIEHPPQSEARPKSSS
How to cite: PRK1 K5_pECIA2 was a gift from Youssef Belkhadir (Addgene plasmid # 115004 ; http://n2t.net/addgene:115004 ; RRID:Addgene_115004)
